Addgene plasmid #193088: FUW-Gfi1b
Purpose: constitutive expression of mouse Gfi1b in mammalian cells
Depositing lab: Filipe Pereira. Depositing organization: Center for Neuroscience and Cell Biology, University of Coimbra. Publication: GATA2 mitotic bookmarking is required for definitive haematopoiesis. Silverio-Alves R, Kurochkin I, Rydstrom A, Vazquez Echegaray C, Haider J, Nicholls M, Rode C, Thelaus L, Lindgren AY, Ferreira AG, Brandao R, Larsson J, de Bruijn MFTR, Martin-Gonzalez J, Pereira CF. Nat Commun. 2023 Aug 14;14(1):4645. doi: 10.1038/s41467-023-40391-x. PubMed 37580379.
Backbone
  Vector backbone: FUW
  Vector type: Mammalian Expression, Lentiviral
Growth in bacteria
  Bacterial resistance: Ampicillin, 100 μg/mL
  Growth temperature: 37°C
  Growth strain: NEB Stable
  Copy number: High Copy
Gene/Insert
  Gene/Insert name: Gfi1b
  Species: M. musculus (mouse)
  Entrez Gene: Gfi1b (a.k.a. Gfi-1B)
  Promoter: Ubc
  Cloning method: Ligation Independent Cloning
  Sequencing primers: 5′ TGAAGCTCCGGTTTTGAACT
Terms and licenses: Academic/Nonprofit Terms; Industry Terms: Not Available to Industry
How to cite: FUW-Gfi1b was a gift from Filipe Pereira (Addgene plasmid # 193088 ; http://n2t.net/addgene:193088 ; RRID:Addgene_193088)
