[The description below was written by a language model from this plasmid's Addgene catalogue record and pLannotate feature annotations shown in this document.]
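Description:
FUW-Gfi1b is a lentiviral transfer plasmid built on the FUW backbone for constitutive expression of mouse Gfi1b in mammalian cells. In bacteria it is maintained through a high-copy ColE1/pUC-type origin and selected with ampicillin via the β-lactamase gene and its own promoter. The record lists no mammalian selection marker or fluorescent reporter, so the vector carries only the single gene of interest.

The viral portion has a third-generation style layout. A CMV enhancer/promoter sits upstream of a truncated HIV-1 5' LTR and drives transcription of the genomic RNA in packaging cells. This is followed by the Ψ packaging signal with an adjoining gag fragment, the Rev response element for Rev-dependent nuclear export of the unspliced genome, and the cPPT/CTS, which aids nuclear import of the reverse-transcribed genome. The internal expression cassette uses the human ubiquitin C promoter to drive the Gfi1b coding sequence. The automated annotation marks this sequence only as a fragment, covering part of the interval between the promoter and the downstream elements. A WPRE follows to enhance transcript stability and expression. Next come a nef-derived remnant and a second truncated LTR, which the annotation labels as a 5' LTR although it sits at the 3' position, and finally a bovine growth hormone polyadenylation signal.

Gfi1b encodes a zinc-finger transcriptional regulator that acts through an RCOR–KDM1A–HDAC complex and is needed for erythroid and megakaryocytic development. The construct would be packaged into lentiviral particles with helper plasmids supplied in trans, then used to transduce cells for stable, ubiquitous Gfi1b expression. It was deposited in connection with a study of haematopoietic transcription factor function.
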