Features (pLannotate 1.2.2; 19 found; start..end, strand, type, name):
     19..71      -  misc_feature   bom (fragment): basis of mobility region from pBR322
    226..605     +  enhancer       CMV enhancer: human cytomegalovirus immediate early enhancer
    606..805     +  promoter       CMV promoter: human cytomegalovirus (CMV) immediate early promoter
    823..1003    +  LTR            5' LTR (truncated): truncated 5' long terminal repeat (LTR) from HIV-1
   1050..1175    +  misc_feature   HIV-1 Ψ: packaging signal of human immunodeficiency virus type 1
   1159..1522    +  CDS            HIV-1 gag (fragment): gag protein from human immunodeficiency virus 1; gag
   1668..1901    +  misc_feature   RRE: The Rev response element (RRE) of HIV-1 allows for Rev-dependent mRNA export from the nucleus to the cytoplasm.
   2278..2378    +  CDS            Rev (fragment): human immunodeficiency virus 1 (HIV-1) Rev protein; rev; enhances nuclear export of unspliced and incompletely spliced viral mRNAs
   2428..2545    +  misc_feature   cPPT/CTS: central polypurine tract and central termination sequence of HIV-1
   2610..3821    +  promoter       UbC promoter: human ubiquitin C promoter
   3842..4480    +  CDS            Gfi1b (fragment): GFI1B_MOUSE - Experimental evidence at protein level: Swiss-Prot protein existence level 1. Essential proto-oncogenic transcriptional regulator necessary for development and differentiation of erythroid and megakaryocytic lineages. Component of a RCOR-GFI-KDM1A-HDAC complex that suppresses, via histone deacetylase (HDAC) recruitment, a number of genes implicated in multilineage blood cell development and controls hematopoietic differentiation. Transcriptional repressor or activator depending on both promoter and cell type context; represses promoter activity of SOCS1 and SOCS3 and thus, may re
   4841..4863    +  misc_feature   MCS (fragment): pBluescript multiple cloning site
   4863..5451    +  misc_feature   WPRE: woodchuck hepatitis virus posttranscriptional regulatory element
   5388..5969    +  CDS            nef (fragment): NEF_HV1H2 - Experimental evidence at protein level: Swiss-Prot protein existence level 1. Extracellular Nef protein targets CD4(+) T-lymphocytes for apoptosis by interacting with CXCR4 surface receptors. From Human immunodeficiency virus type 1 group M subtype B (isolate HXB2) (HIV-1).
   5976..6156    +  LTR            5' LTR (truncated): truncated 5' long terminal repeat (LTR) from HIV-1
   6188..6299    +  polyA_signal   bGH poly(A) signal: bovine growth hormone polyadenylation signal
   6445..7033    -  rep_origin     ori: high-copy-number ColE1/pMB1/pBR322/pUC origin of replication
   7204..8064    -  CDS            AmpR: β-lactamase; bla; confers resistance to ampicillin, carbenicillin, and related antibiotics
   8065..8169    -  promoter       AmpR promoter: bla
>Addgene plasmid #193088 | FUW-Gfi1b | addgene full sequence | sequence record 382218 | Addgene NGS Result
GGAGATCTCCCGATCCCCTATGGTGCACTCTCAGTACAATCTGCTCTGATGCCGCATAGTTAAGCCAGTA
TCTGCTCCCTGCTTGTGTGTTGGAGGTCGCTGAGTAGTGCGCGAGCAAAATTTAAGCTACAACAAGGCAA
GGCTTGACCGACAATTGCATGAAGAATCTGCTTAGGGTTAGGCGTTTTGCGCTGCTTCGCGATGTACGGG
CCAGATATACGCGTTGACATTGATTATTGACTAGTTATTAATAGTAATCAATTACGGGGTCATTAGTTCA
TAGCCCATATATGGAGTTCCGCGTTACATAACTTACGGTAAATGGCCCGCCTGGCTGACCGCCCAACGAC
CCCCGCCCATTGACGTCAATAATGACGTATGTTCCCATAGTAACGCCAATAGGGACTTTCCATTGACGTC
AATGGGTGGAGTATTTACGGTAAACTGCCCACTTGGCAGTACATCAAGTGTATCATATGCCAAGTACGCC
CCCTATTGACGTCAATGACGGTAAATGGCCCGCCTGGCATTATGCCCAGTACATGACCTTATGGGACTTT
CCTACTTGGCAGTACATCTACGTATTAGTCATCGCTATTACCATGGTGATGCGGTTTTGGCAGTACATCA
ATGGGCGTGGATAGCGGTTTGACTCACGGGGATTTCCAAGTCTCCACCCCATTGACGTCAATGGGAGTTT
GTTTTGGCACCAAAATCAACGGGACTTTCCAAAATGTCGTAACAACTCCGCCCCATTGACGCAAATGGGC
GGTAGGCGTGTACGGTGGGAGGTCTATATAAGCAGCGCGTTTTGCCTGTACTGGGTCTCTCTGGTTAGAC
CAGATCTGAGCCTGGGAGCTCTCTGGCTAACTAGGGAACCCACTGCTTAAGCCTCAATAAAGCTTGCCTT
GAGTGCTTCAAGTAGTGTGTGCCCGTCTGTTGTGTGACTCTGGTAACTAGAGATCCCTCAGACCCTTTTA
GTCAGTGTGGAAAATCTCTAGCAGTGGCGCCCGAACAGGGACTTGAAAGCGAAAGGGAAACCAGAGGAGC
TCTCTCGACGCAGGACTCGGCTTGCTGAAGCGCGCACGGCAAGAGGCGAGGGGCGGCGACTGGTGAGTAC
GCCAAAAATTTTGACTAGCGGAGGCTAGAAGGAGAGAGATGGGTGCGAGAGCGTCAGTATTAAGCGGGGG
AGAATTAGATCGCGATGGGAAAAAATTCGGTTAAGGCCAGGGGGAAAGAAAAAATATAAATTAAAACATA
TAGTATGGGCAAGCAGGGAGCTAGAACGATTCGCAGTTAATCCTGGCCTGTTAGAAACATCAGAAGGCTG
TAGACAAATACTGGGACAGCTACAACCATCCCTTCAGACAGGATCAGAAGAACTTAGATCATTATATAAT
ACAGTAGCAACCCTCTATTGTGTGCATCAAAGGATAGAGATAAAAGACACCAAGGAAGCTTTAGACAAGA
TAGAGGAAGAGCAAAACAAAAGTAAGACCACCGCACAGCAAGCGGCCGCTGATCTTCAGACCTGGAGGAG
GAGATATGAGGGACAATTGGAGAAGTGAATTATATAAATATAAAGTAGTAAAAATTGAACCATTAGGAGT
AGCACCCACCAAGGCAAAGAGAAGAGTGGTGCAGAGAGAAAAAAGAGCAGTGGGAATAGGAGCTTTGTTC
CTTGGGTTCTTGGGAGCAGCAGGAAGCACTATGGGCGCAGCGTCAATGACGCTGACGGTACAGGCCAGAC
AATTATTGTCTGGTATAGTGCAGCAGCAGAACAATTTGCTGAGGGCTATTGAGGCGCAACAGCATCTGTT
GCAACTCACAGTCTGGGGCATCAAGCAGCTCCAGGCAAGAATCCTGGCTGTGGAAAGATACCTAAAGGAT
CAACAGCTCCTGGGGATTTGGGGTTGCTCTGGAAAACTCATTTGCACCACTGCTGTGCCTTGGAATGCTA
GTTGGAGTAATAAATCTCTGGAACAGATTTGGAATCACACGACCTGGATGGAGTGGGACAGAGAAATTAA
CAATTACACAAGCTTAATACACTCCTTAATTGAAGAATCGCAAAACCAGCAAGAAAAGAATGAACAAGAA
TTATTGGAATTAGATAAATGGGCAAGTTTGTGGAATTGGTTTAACATAACAAATTGGCTGTGGTATATAA
AATTATTCATAATGATAGTAGGAGGCTTGGTAGGTTTAAGAATAGTTTTTGCTGTACTTTCTATAGTGAA
TAGAGTTAGGCAGGGATATTCACCATTATCGTTTCAGACCCACCTCCCAACCCCGAGGGGACCCGACAGG
CCCGAAGGAATAGAAGAAGAAGGTGGAGAGAGAGACAGAGACAGATCCATTCGATTAGTGAACGGATCGG
CACTGCGTGCGCCAATTCTGCAGACAAATGGCAGTATTCATCCACAATTTTAAAAGAAAAGGGGGGATTG
GGGGGTACAGTGCAGGGGAAAGAATAGTAGACATAATAGCAACAGACATACAAACTAAAGAATTACAAAA
ACAAATTACAAAAATTCAAAATTTTCGGGTTTATTACAGGGACAGCAGAGATCCAGTTTGGTTAATTAAC
CCGTGTCGGCTCCAGATCTGGCCTCCGCGCCGGGTTTTGGCGCCTCCCGCGGGCGCCCCCCTCCTCACGG
CGAGCGCTGCCACGTCAGACGAAGGGCGCAGCGAGCGTCCTGATCCTTCCGCCCGGACGCTCAGGACAGC
GGCCCGCTGCTCATAAGACTCGGCCTTAGAACCCCAGTATCAGCAGAAGGACATTTTAGGACGGGACTTG
GGTGACTCTAGGGCACTGGTTTTCTTTCCAGAGAGCGGAACAGGCGAGGAAAAGTAGTCCCTTCTCGGCG
ATTCTGCGGAGGGATCTCCGTGGGGCGGTGAACGCCGATGATTATATAAGGACGCGCCGGGTGTGGCACA
GCTAGTTCCGTCGCAGCCGGGATTTGGGTCGCGGTTCTTGTTTGTGGATCGCTGTGATCGTCACTTGGTG
AGTAGCGGGCTGCTGGGCTGGCCGGGGCTTTCGTGGCCGCCGGGCCGCTCGGTGGGACGGAAGCGTGTGG
AGAGACCGCCAAGGGCTGTAGTCTGGGTCCGCGAGCAAGGTTGCCCTGAACTGGGGGTTGGGGGGAGCGC
AGCAAAATGGCGGCTGTTCCCGAGTCTTGAATGGAAGACGCTTGTGAGGCGGGCTGTGAGGTCGTTGAAA
CAAGGTGGGGGGCATGGTGGGCGGCAAGAACCCAAGGTCTTGAGGCCTTCGCTAATGCGGGAAAGCTCTT
ATTCGGGTGAGATGGGCTGGGGCACCATCTGGGGACCCTGACGTGAAGTTTGTCACTGACTGGAGAACTC
GGTTTGTCGTCTGTTGCGGGGGCGGCAGTTATGGCGGTGCCGTTGGGCAGTGCACCCGTACCTTTGGGAG
CGCGCGCCCTCGTCGTGTCGTGACGTCACCCGTTCTGTTGGCTTATAATGCAGGGTGGGGCCACCTGCCG
GTAGGTGTGCGGTAGGCTTTTCTCCGTCGCAGGACGCAGGGTTCGGGCCTAGGGTAGGCTCTCCTGAATC
GACAGGCGCCGGACCTCTGGTGAGGGGAGGGATAAGTGAGGCGTCAGTTTCTTTGGTCGGTTTTATGTAC
CTATCTTCTTAAGTAGCTGAAGCTCCGGTTTTGAACTATGCGCTCGGGGTTGGCGAGTGTGTTTTGTGAA
GTTTTTTAGGCACCTTTTGAAATGTAATCATTTGGGTCAATATGTAATTTTCAGTGTTAGACTAGTAAAT
TGTCCGCTAAATTCTGGCCGTTTTTGGCTTTTTTGTTAGACGAAGCTTGGGCCCGGGATCCATGCCACGG
TCCTTTCTAGTGAAGAGTAAGAAGGCACACACTTACCACCAGCCCCGGGCACAGGGTGATGAGCTGGTCT
GGCCTCCTGCTGTAATTCCTGTGGCAAAAGAGCATAGCCAGAGTGCCAGCCCTCTTCTCAGCACACCGCT
TCCAAGCCAGACCTTGGACTGGAACACAATCAAACAGGAGCGGGAGATGTTGCTGAACCAGAGCCTTCCC
AAGATGGCCTCAGCCCCAGAGGGGCCTCTCGTGACACCCCAACCCCAGGATGGGGAATCACCACTCTCTG
AGTCACCCCCTTTCTACAAGCCCAGCTTCTCCTGGGATACCTTGGCCTCCTCCTACAGCCACAGCTACAC
ACAGACCCCCTCCACCATGCAGTCCGCCTTCCTGGAGCGCTCCGTGAGGCTGTACGGCAGCCCCCTCGTG
CCCAGCACAGAGTCTCCCTTGGACTTCCGCCTCCGCTACTCTCCAGGCATGGACACTTACCACTGTGTCA
AGTGCAACAAGGTGTTCTCCACCCCTCATGGGCTAGAAGTGCATGTCCGCCGCTCTCACAGCGGAACCCG
GCCCTTTGCCTGTGATGTCTGTGGCAAAACCTTTGGCCACGCTGTGAGCTTGGAGCAGCATACTCACGTC
CACTCACAGGAGCGAAGCTTCGAGTGCCGGATGTGTGGCAAAGCCTTCAAGCGTTCATCCACCCTGTCCA
CCCACCTGCTCATCCACTCGGACACTCGGCCCTACCCCTGCCAGTTCTGTGGGAAGCGCTTCCACCAGAA
GTCGGACATGAAGAAACACACCTACATCCACACAGGTGAGAAGCCCCACAAGTGCCAGGTGTGTGGGAAA
GCCTTCAGCCAGAGCTCCAACCTCATCACCCACAGCCGCAAGCACACAGGCTTCAAGCCGTTCAGCTGTG
AGCTGTGCACCAAGGGCTTCCAGCGCAAGGTGGACCTGCGACGTCACCGTGAGAGTCAACACAATCTCAA
GTGAGGATCCATTCGATATCAAGCTTATCGATAATCAACCTCTGGATTACAAAATTTGTGAAAGATTGAC
TGGTATTCTTAACTATGTTGCTCCTTTTACGCTATGTGGATACGCTGCTTTAATGCCTTTGTATCATGCT
ATTGCTTCCCGTATGGCTTTCATTTTCTCCTCCTTGTATAAATCCTGGTTGCTGTCTCTTTATGAGGAGT
TGTGGCCCGTTGTCAGGCAACGTGGCGTGGTGTGCACTGTGTTTGCTGACGCAACCCCCACTGGTTGGGG
CATTGCCACCACCTGTCAGCTCCTTTCCGGGACTTTCGCTTTCCCCCTCCCTATTGCCACGGCGGAACTC
ATCGCCGCCTGCCTTGCCCGCTGCTGGACAGGGGCTCGGCTGTTGGGCACTGACAATTCCGTGGTGTTGT
CGGGGAAATCATCGTCCTTTCCTTGGCTGCTCGCCTGTGTTGCCACCTGGATTCTGCGCGGGACGTCCTT
CTGCTACGTCCCTTCGGCCCTCAATCCAGCGGACCTTCCTTCCCGCGGCCTGCTGCCGGCTCTGCGGCCT
CTTCCGCGTCTTCGCCTTCGCCCTCAGACGAGTCGGATCTCCCTTTGGGCCGCCTCCCCGCATCGATACC
GTCGACCTCGAGACCTAGAAAAACATGGAGCAATCACAAGTAGCAATACAGCAGCTACCAATGCTGATTG
TGCCTGGCTAGAAGCACAAGAGGAGGAGGAGGTGGGTTTTCCAGTCACACCTCAGGTACCTTTAAGACCA
ATGACTTACAAGGCAGCTGTAGATCTTAGCCACTTTTTAAAAGAAAAGGGGGGACTGGAAGGGCTAATTC
ACTCCCAACGAAGACAAGATATCCTTGATCTGTGGATCTACCACACACAAGGCTACTTCCCTGATTGGCA
GAACTACACACCAGGGCCAGGGATCAGATATCCACTGACCTTTGGATGGTGCTACAAGCTAGTACCAGTT
GAGCAAGAGAAGGTAGAAGAAGCCAATGAAGGAGAGAACACCCGCTTGTTACACCCTGTGAGCCTGCATG
GGATGGATGACCCGGAGAGAGAAGTATTAGAGTGGAGGTTTGACAGCCGCCTAGCATTTCATCACATGGC
CCGAGAGCTGCATCCGGACTGTACTGGGTCTCTCTGGTTAGACCAGATCTGAGCCTGGGAGCTCTCTGGC
TAACTAGGGAACCCACTGCTTAAGCCTCAATAAAGCTTGCCTTGAGTGCTTCAAGTAGTGTGTGCCCGTC
TGTTGTGTGACTCTGGTAACTAGAGATCCCTCAGACCCTTTTAGTCAGTGTGGAAAATCTCTAGCAGGGC
CCGTTTAAACCCGCTGATCAGCCTCGACTGTGCCTTCTAGTTGCCAGCCATCTGTTGTTTGCCCCTCCCC
CGTGCCTTCCTTGACCCTGGAAGGTGCCACTCCCACTGTCCTTTCCTAATAAAATGAGGAAATTGCATCG
CATTGTCTGAGTAGGTGTCATTCTATTCTGGGGGGTGGGGTGGGGCAGGACAGCAAGGGGGAGGATTGGG
AAGACAATAGCAGGCATGTGAGCAAAAGGCCAGCAAAAGGCCAGGAACCGTAAAAAGGCCGCGTTGCTGG
CGTTTTTCCATAGGCTCCGCCCCCCTGACGAGCATCACAAAAATCGACGCTCAAGTCAGAGGTGGCGAAA
CCCGACAGGACTATAAAGATACCAGGCGTTTCCCCCTGGAAGCTCCCTCGTGCGCTCTCCTGTTCCGACC
CTGCCGCTTACCGGATACCTGTCCGCCTTTCTCCCTTCGGGAAGCGTGGCGCTTTCTCATAGCTCACGCT
GTAGGTATCTCAGTTCGGTGTAGGTCGTTCGCTCCAAGCTGGGCTGTGTGCACGAACCCCCCGTTCAGCC
CGACCGCTGCGCCTTATCCGGTAACTATCGTCTTGAGTCCAACCCGGTAAGACACGACTTATCGCCACTG
GCAGCAGCCACTGGTAACAGGATTAGCAGAGCGAGGTATGTAGGCGGTGCTACAGAGTTCTTGAAGTGGT
GGCCTAACTACGGCTACACTAGAAGAACAGTATTTGGTATCTGCGCTCTGCTGAAGCCAGTTACCTTCGG
AAAAAGAGTTGGTAGCTCTTGATCCGGCAAACAAACCACCGCTGGTAGCGGTGGTTTTTTTGTTTGCAAG
CAGCAGATTACGCGCAGAAAAAAAGGATCTCAAGAAGATCCTTTGATCTTTTCTACGGGGTCTGACGCTC
AGTGGAACGAAAACTCACGTTAAGGGATTTTGGTCATGAGATTATCAAAAAGGATCTTCACCTAGATCCT
TTTAAATTAAAAATGAAGTTTTAAATCAATCTAAAGTATATATGAGTAAACTTGGTCTGACAGTTACCAA
TGCTTAATCAGTGAGGCACCTATCTCAGCGATCTGTCTATTTCGTTCATCCATAGTTGCCTGACTCCCCG
TCGTGTAGATAACTACGATACGGGAGGGCTTACCATCTGGCCCCAGTGCTGCAATGATACCGCGAGACCC
ACGCTCACCGGCTCCAGATTTATCAGCAATAAACCAGCCAGCCGGAAGGGCCGAGCGCAGAAGTGGTCCT
GCAACTTTATCCGCCTCCATCCAGTCTATTAATTGTTGCCGGGAAGCTAGAGTAAGTAGTTCGCCAGTTA
ATAGTTTGCGCAACGTTGTTGCCATTGCTACAGGCATCGTGGTGTCACGCTCGTCGTTTGGTATGGCTTC
ATTCAGCTCCGGTTCCCAACGATCAAGGCGAGTTACATGATCCCCCATGTTGTGCAAAAAAGCGGTTAGC
TCCTTCGGTCCTCCGATCGTTGTCAGAAGTAAGTTGGCCGCAGTGTTATCACTCATGGTTATGGCAGCAC
TGCATAATTCTCTTACTGTCATGCCATCCGTAAGATGCTTTTCTGTGACTGGTGAGTACTCAACCAAGTC
ATTCTGAGAATAGTGTATGCGGCGACCGAGTTGCTCTTGCCCGGCGTCAATACGGGATAATACCGCGCCA
CATAGCAGAACTTTAAAAGTGCTCATCATTGGAAAACGTTCTTCGGGGCGAAAACTCTCAAGGATCTTAC
CGCTGTTGAGATCCAGTTCGATGTAACCCACTCGTGCACCCAACTGATCTTCAGCATCTTTTACTTTCAC
CAGCGTTTCTGGGTGAGCAAAAACAGGAAGGCAAAATGCCGCAAAAAAGGGAATAAGGGCGACACGGAAA
TGTTGAATACTCATACTCTTCCTTTTTCAATATTATTGAAGCATTTATCAGGGTTATTGTCTCATGAGCG
GATACATATTTGAATGTATTTAGAAAAATAAACAAATAGGGGTTCCGCGCACATTTCCCCGAAAAGTGCC
ACCTGACGTCGACGGATCG
